>Addgene plasmid #113802 | pZBTB12-donor | depositor full sequence | sequence record 214763 | Full Sequence
GGTACCGAGCTCGAATTCACTGGCCGTCGTTTTACAACGTCGTGACTGGGAAAACCCTGGCGTTACCCAA
CTTAATCGCCTTGCAGCACATCCCCCTTTCGCCAGCTGGCGTAATAGCGAAGAGGCCCGCACCGATCGCC
CTTCCCAACAGTTGCGCAGCCTGAATGGCGAATGGCGCCTGATGCGGTATTTTCTCCTTACGCATCTGTG
CGGTATTTCACACCGCATATGGTGCACTCTCAGTACAATCTGCTCTGATGCCGCATAGTTAAGCCAGCCC
CGACACCCGCCAACACCCGCTGACGCGCCCTGACGGGCTTGTCTGCTCCCGGCATCCGCTTACAGACAAG
CTGTGACCGTCTCCGGGAGCTGCATGTGTCAGAGGTTTTCACCGTCATCACCGAAACGCGCGAGACGAAA
GGGCCTCGTGATACGCCTATTTTTATAGGTTAATGTCATGATAATAATGGTTTCTTAGACGTCAGGTGGC
ACTTTTCGGGGAAATGTGCGCGGAACCCCTATTTGTTTATTTTTCTAAATACATTCAAATATGTATCCGC
TCATGAGACAATAACCCTGATAAATGCTTCAATAATATTGAAAAAGGAAGAGTATGAGTATTCAACATTT
CCGTGTCGCCCTTATTCCCTTTTTTGCGGCATTTTGCCTTCCTGTTTTTGCTCACCCAGAAACGCTGGTG
AAAGTAAAAGATGCTGAAGATCAGTTGGGTGCACGAGTGGGTTACATCGAACTGGATCTCAACAGCGGTA
AGATCCTTGAGAGTTTTCGCCCCGAAGAACGTTTTCCAATGATGAGCACTTTTAAAGTTCTGCTATGTGG
CGCGGTATTATCCCGTATTGACGCCGGGCAAGAGCAACTCGGTCGCCGCATACACTATTCTCAGAATGAC
TTGGTTGAGTACTCACCAGTCACAGAAAAGCATCTTACGGATGGCATGACAGTAAGAGAATTATGCAGTG
CTGCCATAACCATGAGTGATAACACTGCGGCCAACTTACTTCTGACAACGATCGGAGGACCGAAGGAGCT
AACCGCTTTTTTGCACAACATGGGGGATCATGTAACTCGCCTTGATCGTTGGGAACCGGAGCTGAATGAA
GCCATACCAAACGACGAGCGTGACACCACGATGCCTGTAGCAATGGCAACAACGTTGCGCAAACTATTAA
CTGGCGAACTACTTACTCTAGCTTCCCGGCAACAATTAATAGACTGGATGGAGGCGGATAAAGTTGCAGG
ACCACTTCTGCGCTCGGCCCTTCCGGCTGGCTGGTTTATTGCTGATAAATCTGGAGCCGGTGAGCGTGGG
TCTCGCGGTATCATTGCAGCACTGGGGCCAGATGGTAAGCCCTCCCGTATCGTAGTTATCTACACGACGG
GGAGTCAGGCAACTATGGATGAACGAAATAGACAGATCGCTGAGATAGGTGCCTCACTGATTAAGCATTG
GTAACTGTCAGACCAAGTTTACTCATATATACTTTAGATTGATTTAAAACTTCATTTTTAATTTAAAAGG
ATCTAGGTGAAGATCCTTTTTGATAATCTCATGACCAAAATCCCTTAACGTGAGTTTTCGTTCCACTGAG
CGTCAGACCCCGTAGAAAAGATCAAAGGATCTTCTTGAGATCCTTTTTTTCTGCGCGTAATCTGCTGCTT
GCAAACAAAAAAACCACCGCTACCAGCGGTGGTTTGTTTGCCGGATCAAGAGCTACCAACTCTTTTTCCG
AAGGTAACTGGCTTCAGCAGAGCGCAGATACCAAATACTGTCCTTCTAGTGTAGCCGTAGTTAGGCCACC
ACTTCAAGAACTCTGTAGCACCGCCTACATACCTCGCTCTGCTAATCCTGTTACCAGTGGCTGCTGCCAG
TGGCGATAAGTCGTGTCTTACCGGGTTGGACTCAAGACGATAGTTACCGGATAAGGCGCAGCGGTCGGGC
TGAACGGGGGGTTCGTGCACACAGCCCAGCTTGGAGCGAACGACCTACACCGAACTGAGATACCTACAGC
GTGAGCTATGAGAAAGCGCCACGCTTCCCGAAGGGAGAAAGGCGGACAGGTATCCGGTAAGCGGCAGGGT
CGGAACAGGAGAGCGCACGAGGGAGCTTCCAGGGGGAAACGCCTGGTATCTTTATAGTCCTGTCGGGTTT
CGCCACCTCTGACTTGAGCGTCGATTTTTGTGATGCTCGTCAGGGGGGCGGAGCCTATGGAAAAACGCCA
GCAACGCGGCCTTTTTACGGTTCCTGGCCTTTTGCTGGCCTTTTGCTCACATGTTCTTTCCTGCGTTATC
CCCTGATTCTGTGGATAACCGTATTACCGCCTTTGAGTGAGCTGATACCGCTCGCCGCAGCCGAACGACC
GAGCGCAGCGAGTCAGTGAGCGAGGAAGCGGAAGAGCGCCCAATACGCAAACCGCCTCTCCCCGCGCGTT
GGCCGATTCATTAATGCAGCTGGCACGACAGGTTTCCCGACTGGAAAGCGGGCAGTGAGCGCAACGCAAT
TAATGTGAGTTAGCTCACTCATTAGGCACCCCAGGCTTTACACTTTATGCTTCCGGCTCGTATGTTGTGT
GGAATTGTGAGCGGATAACAATTTCACACAGGAAACAGCTATGACCATGATTACGCCAAGCTTCCTCCAC
TCCTGCGGCCAGTGAAGCTGGAGTTCCCACTGGATGAAGACTTGGAGCTGAAAGCCGAGGAAGAGGATGA
GGATGAGGATGAGGACGTGTCTGACATCTGCATCGTCAAGGTGGAGTCGGCCCTGGAGGTGGCACACCGG
CTCAAACCCCCTGGAGGCCTGGGAGGGGGTCTGGGCATTGGAGGCTCCGTGGGTGGCCACCTTGGGGAGC
TGGCCCAGAGCAGCGTTCCCCCCAGCACTGTAGCCCCACCGCAGGGTGTGGTGAAGGCCTGCTATAGCCT
GTCGGAAGATGCAGAAGGGGAGGGCCTGCTGTTGATTCCCGGAGGCCGGGCCAGCGTGGGGGCCACCTCG
GGCCTGGTGGAAGCAGCAGCGGTGGCCATGGCTGCCCGGGGGGCGGGGGGCAGCCTGGGGGCGGGGGGCA
GCCGGGGACCCCTGCCTGGGGGCTTCTCAGGTGGAAACCCCTTAAAGAACATCAAGTGCACCAAGTGCCC
GGAAGTGTTCCAGGGCGTGGAGAAGCTGGTCTTCCACATGCGGGCGCAGCACTTCATCTTCATGTGCCCT
CGCTGTGGCAAGCAGTTCAACCACAGCAGCAACCTCAACCGCCACATGAACGTGCATCGTGGTGTCAAGT
CACACTCGTGCGGCATCTGCGGCAAGTGCTTCACACAGAAGTCCACCCTTCACGACCACCTCAACCTGCA
CTCGGGAGCGCGGCCCTACCGCTGCTCCTACTGCGACGTGCGCTTCGCCCACAAGCCTGCCATTAGGCGG
CACCTCAAGGAGCAACACGGCAAGACCACGGCCGAGAACGTGCTGGAGGCCAGTGTGGCCGAGATTAACG
TCCTCATCCGCGGGATTCCAACTACTGCAAGCGAGAATCTTTATTTTCAGGGCGCCGCCAAATTCAAAGA
AACCGCTGCTGCTAAATTCGAACGCCAGCACATGGACAGCGGAGGTGGAGGTTCGAGCGGTCCCTCGGGT
TCGTCGAGCCTGGAAGTTCTGTTCCAGGGGCCCCTGTCGTCGAGCGGTCCCTCGGGTTCGATGGTGAGCA
AAGGCGAGGAGCTGTTCACCGGGGTGGTGCCCATCCTGGTCGAGCTGGACGGCGACGTAAACGGCCACAA
GTTCAGCGTGTCCGGCGAGGGCGAGGGCGATGCCACCTACGGCAAGCTGACCCTGAAGTTCATCTGCACC
ACCGGCAAGCTGCCCGTGCCCTGGCCCACCCTCGTGACCACCCTGACCTACGGCGTGCAGTGCTTCAGCC
GCTACCCCGACCACATGAAGCAGCACGACTTCTTCAAGTCCGCCATGCCCGAAGGCTACGTCCAGGAGCG
CACCATCTTCTTCAAGGACGACGGCAACTACAAGACCCGCGCCGAGGTGAAGTTCGAGGGCGACACCCTG
GTGAACCGCATCGAGCTGAAGGGCATCGACTTCAAGGAGGACGGCAACATCCTGGGGCACAAGCTGGAGT
ACAACTACAACAGCCACAACGTCTATATCATGGCCGACAAGCAGAAGAACGGCATCAAGGTGAACTTCAA
GATCCGCCACAACATCGAGGACGGCAGCGTGCAGCTCGCCGACCACTACCAGCAGAACACCCCCATCGGC
GACGGCCCCGTGCTGCTGCCCGACAACCACTACCTGAGCACCCAGTCCGCCCTGAGCAAAGACCCCAACG
AGAAGCGCGATCACATGGTCCTTAAGGAGTTCGTGACCGCCGCCGGGATCACTCTCGGCATGGACGAGCT
GTACAAGTAATGATCTAGAGTCGAGTTAATTAAGAATTCCGCCCCCCCCCCTCTCCCTCCCCCCCCCTAA
CGTTACTGGCCGAAGCCGCTTGGAATAAGGCCGGTGTGCGTTTGTCTATATGTTATTTTCCACCATATTG
CCGTCTTTTGGCAATGTGAGGGCCCGGAAACCTGGCCCTGTCTTCTTGACGAGCATTCCTAGGGGTCTTT
CCCCTCTCGCCAAAGGAATGCAGGGTCTGTTGAATGTCGTGAAGGAAGCAGTTCCTCTGGAAGCTTCTTG
AAGACAAACAACGTCTGTAGCGACCCTTTGCAGGCAGCGGAACCCCCCACCTGGCGACAGGTGCCTCTGC
GGCCAAAAGCCACGTGTATAAGATACACCTGCAAAGGCGGCACAACCCCAGTGCCACGTTGTGAGTTGGA
TAGTTGTGGAAAGAGTCAAATGGCTCTCCTCAAGCGTATTCAACAAGGGGCTGAAGGATGCCCAGAAGGT
ACCCCATTGTATGGGATCTGATCTGGGGCCTCGGTGCACATGCTTTACATGTGTTTAGTCGAGGTTAAAA
AAACGTCTAGGCCCCCCGAACCACGGGGACGTGGTTTTCCTTTGAAAAACACGATGATAATATGGCCACA
ACCTGTTACATTGCACAAGATAAAAATATATCATCACGAACAGTAAAACTGTCTGCTTACATAAACAGTA
ATACAAGGGGTGTTATGGGATCGGCCATTGAACAAGATGGATTGCACGCAGGTTCTCCGGCCGCTTGGGT
GGAGAGGCTATTCGGCTATGACTGGGCACAACAGACAATCGGCTGCTCTGATGCCGCCGTGTTCCGGCTG
TCAGCGCAGGGGCGCCCGGTTCTTTTTGTCAAGACCGACCTGTCCGGTGCCCTGAATGAACTGCAGGACG
AGGCAGCGCGGCTATCGTGGCTGGCCACGACGGGCGTTCCTTGCGCAGCTGTGCTCGACGTTGTCACTGA
AGCGGGAAGGGACTGGCTGCTATTGGGCGAAGTGCCGGGGCAGGATCTCCTGTCATCTCACCTTGCTCCT
GCCGAGAAAGTATCCATCATGGCTGATGCAATGCGGCGGCTGCATACGCTTGATCCGGCTACCTGCCCAT
TCGACCACCAAGCGAAACATCGCATCGAGCGAGCACGTACTCGGATGGAAGCCGGTCTTGTCGATCAGGA
TGATCTGGACGAAGAGCATCAGGGGCTCGCGCCAGCCGAACTGTTCGCCAGGCTCAAGGCGCGCATGCCC
GACGGCGAGGATCTCGTCGTGACCCATGGCGATGCCTGCTTGCCGAATATCATGGTGGAAAATGGCCGCT
TTTCTGGATTCATCGACTGTGGCCGGCTGGGTGTGGCGGACCGCTATCAGGACATAGCGTTGGCTACCCG
TGATATTGCTGAAGAGCTTGGCGGCGAATGGGCTGACCGCTTCCTCGTGCTTTACGGTATCGCCGCTCCC
GATTCGCAGCGCATCGCCTTCTATCGCCTTCTTGACGAGTTCTTCTGACCGCGCAGGCGTGGAGGCCAGG
AGGCTGGGGCCCCTGGGCTGCGTGGAAAAAGGGCTCTTTGGCCCAGGAGAATTGGGGGGTGGGGGGTCTG
GGGCAGAAAGGTAAGAGTGGGAGGCTGAGCAGATGCACACATCCTGAGAGAGGGAAGATGATTCCTTGGA
GAGACTTGCTCTTGAGAGTGCAAGAATCTGGAGCTGGGAAAAGGGTTCTTGGAGGCCAGGGGAATACGGG
GTCCCAGAGAAAGATTTCCTTCTCTTAGAAGTGCATGTATATGTGGAGGGAGGGAAAAGGGTCCTATAGA
ATGAGGGAAGACAAAAATGTTTTATTCCTGGCTAAGGCTGCCCAGGGGAAGGTTCTGACATTTCTCGAGA
TAAGAAGGGTTGGGGGGTGGGTGGGAACAGGGAGGGAATTTGGCAGGAGGACATGCTCCTGCTTAGAATA
GACCTGGGGTGAGGGAGTGGTAAGGGGAAAAGATTACTGAGTCCCAGAAAAGGAAGTGGGAGACAGTTCT
TGCATGCTGGGGAAATGAGACTGCGAGTATGAGGCTTGCTGAAATTTGAGGGAGAACAAAGTAAGACGCC
AGGTAAGAGAACGTGGGGTGCGCATCCTGGGTAGATATTGGGAAGTGGGGGTACAATAGCAAGAAACAAT
GGATAGTCATGGGGGTGGGGGGGATAGGGCACTTAGAAAAGAAAGAACACAAGAAGGGCTGTTGGGAGGG
AGGGAGAGGAGTAGAGACATACAGTA
Features (pLannotate 1.2.2; 16 found; start..end, strand, type, name):
     15..172     +  CDS            lacZα (fragment): LacZα fragment of β-galactosidase; lacZ fragment
    178..277     -  misc_feature   bom (fragment): basis of mobility region from pBR322
    379..414     -  CDS            rop (fragment): Rop protein, which maintains plasmids at low copy number; rop
    509..613     +  promoter       AmpR promoter: bla
    614..1474    +  CDS            AmpR: β-lactamase; bla; confers resistance to ampicillin, carbenicillin, and related antibiotics
   1645..2233    +  rep_origin     ori: high-copy-number ColE1/pMB1/pBR322/pUC origin of replication
   2416..2508    +  CDS            lacI (fragment): lac repressor; lacI; The lac repressor binds to the lac operator to inhibit transcription in E. coli. This inhibition can be relieved by adding lactose or isopropyl-β-D-thiogalactopyranoside (IPTG).
   2521..2542    +  protein_bind   CAP binding site: CAP binding activates transcription in the presence of cAMP. E. coli catabolite activator protein
   2557..2587    +  promoter       lac promoter: promoter for the E. coli lac operon
   2595..2611    +  protein_bind   lac operator: The lac repressor binds to the lac operator to inhibit transcription in E. coli. This inhibition can be relieved by adding lactose or isopropyl-β-D-thiogalactopyranoside (IPTG). lac repressor encoded by lacI
   2663..3511    +  CDS            ZBTB12 (fragment): ZBT12_HUMAN - Also known as C6orf46, G10, NG35. Experimental evidence at protein level: Swiss-Prot protein existence level 1. May be involved in transcriptional regulation. From Homo sapiens (Human).
   3532..3552    +  CDS            capTEV™ (fragment): composite tag for in vivo biotinylation, TEV protease cleavage, and 6xHis tagging
   3566..3610    +  CDS            S-Tag: affinity and epitope tag derived from pancreatic ribonuclease A
   3701..4420    +  CDS            EGFP: the original enhanced GFP (Yang et al., 1996) mammalian codon-optimized
   4458..5043    +  misc_feature   IRES2: internal ribosome entry site (IRES) of the encephalomyocarditis virus (EMCV)
   5125..5928    +  CDS            NeoR/KanR: aminoglycoside phosphotransferase from Tn5; aph(3')-II (or nptII); confers resistance to neomycin, kanamycin, and G418 (Geneticin®)
