>Addgene plasmid #113802 | pZBTB12-donor | addgene full sequence | sequence record 230652 | Addgene NGS Result
GGTACCGAGCTCGAATTCACTGGCCGTCGTTTTACAACGTCGTGACTGGGAAAACCCTGGCGTTACCCAA
CTTAATCGCCTTGCAGCACATCCCCCTTTCGCCAGCTGGCGTAATAGCGAAGAGGCCCGCACCGATCGCC
CTTCCCAACAGTTGCGCAGCCTGAATGGCGAATGGCGCCTGATGCGGTATTTTCTCCTTACGCATCTGTG
CGGTATTTCACACCGCATATGGTGCACTCTCAGTACAATCTGCTCTGATGCCGCATAGTTAAGCCAGCCC
CGACACCCGCCAACACCCGCTGACGCGCCCTGACGGGCTTGTCTGCTCCCGGCATCCGCTTACAGACAAG
CTGTGACCGTCTCCGGGAGCTGCATGTGTCAGAGGTTTTCACCGTCATCACCGAAACGCGCGAGACGAAA
GGGCCTCGTGATACGCCTATTTTTATAGGTTAATGTCATGATAATAATGGTTTCTTAGACGTCAGGTGGC
ACTTTTCGGGGAAATGTGCGCGGAACCCCTATTTGTTTATTTTTCTAAATACATTCAAATATGTATCCGC
TCATGAGACAATAACCCTGATAAATGCTTCAATAATATTGAAAAAGGAAGAGTATGAGTATTCAACATTT
CCGTGTCGCCCTTATTCCCTTTTTTGCGGCATTTTGCCTTCCTGTTTTTGCTCACCCAGAAACGCTGGTG
AAAGTAAAAGATGCTGAAGATCAGTTGGGTGCACGAGTGGGTTACATCGAACTGGATCTCAACAGCGGTA
AGATCCTTGAGAGTTTTCGCCCCGAAGAACGTTTTCCAATGATGAGCACTTTTAAAGTTCTGCTATGTGG
CGCGGTATTATCCCGTATTGACGCCGGGCAAGAGCAACTCGGTCGCCGCATACACTATTCTCAGAATGAC
TTGGTTGAGTACTCACCAGTCACAGAAAAGCATCTTACGGATGGCATGACAGTAAGAGAATTATGCAGTG
CTGCCATAACCATGAGTGATAACACTGCGGCCAACTTACTTCTGACAACGATCGGAGGACCGAAGGAGCT
AACCGCTTTTTTGCACAACATGGGGGATCATGTAACTCGCCTTGATCGTTGGGAACCGGAGCTGAATGAA
GCCATACCAAACGACGAGCGTGACACCACGATGCCTGTAGCAATGGCAACAACGTTGCGCAAACTATTAA
CTGGCGAACTACTTACTCTAGCTTCCCGGCAACAATTAATAGACTGGATGGAGGCGGATAAAGTTGCAGG
ACCACTTCTGCGCTCGGCCCTTCCGGCTGGCTGGTTTATTGCTGATAAATCTGGAGCCGGTGAGCGTGGG
TCTCGCGGTATCATTGCAGCACTGGGGCCAGATGGTAAGCCCTCCCGTATCGTAGTTATCTACACGACGG
GGAGTCAGGCAACTATGGATGAACGAAATAGACAGATCGCTGAGATAGGTGCCTCACTGATTAAGCATTG
GTAACTGTCAGACCAAGTTTACTCATATATACTTTAGATTGATTTAAAACTTCATTTTTAATTTAAAAGG
ATCTAGGTGAAGATCCTTTTTGATAATCTCATGACCAAAATCCCTTAACGTGAGTTTTCGTTCCACTGAG
CGTCAGACCCCGTAGAAAAGATCAAAGGATCTTCTTGAGATCCTTTTTTTCTGCGCGTAATCTGCTGCTT
GCAAACAAAAAAACCACCGCTACCAGCGGTGGTTTGTTTGCCGGATCAAGAGCTACCAACTCTTTTTCCG
AAGGTAACTGGCTTCAGCAGAGCGCAGATACCAAATACTGTTCTTCTAGTGTAGCCGTAGTTAGGCCACC
ACTTCAAGAACTCTGTAGCACCGCCTACATACCTCGCTCTGCTAATCCTGTTACCAGTGGCTGCTGCCAG
TGGCGATAAGTCGTGTCTTACCGGGTTGGACTCAAGACGATAGTTACCGGATAAGGCGCAGCGGTCGGGC
TGAACGGGGGGTTCGTGCACACAGCCCAGCTTGGAGCGAACGACCTACACCGAACTGAGATACCTACAGC
GTGAGCTATGAGAAAGCGCCACGCTTCCCGAAGGGAGAAAGGCGGACAGGTATCCGGTAAGCGGCAGGGT
CGGAACAGGAGAGCGCACGAGGGAGCTTCCAGGGGGAAACGCCTGGTATCTTTATAGTCCTGTCGGGTTT
CGCCACCTCTGACTTGAGCGTCGATTTTTGTGATGCTCGTCAGGGGGGCGGAGCCTATGGAAAAACGCCA
GCAACGCGGCCTTTTTACGGTTCCTGGCCTTTTGCTGGCCTTTTGCTCACATGTTCTTTCCTGCGTTATC
CCCTGATTCTGTGGATAACCGTATTACCGCCTTTGAGTGAGCTGATACCGCTCGCCGCAGCCGAACGACC
GAGCGCAGCGAGTCAGTGAGCGAGGAAGCGGAAGAGCGCCCAATACGCAAACCGCCTCTCCCCGCGCGTT
GGCCGATTCATTAATGCAGCTGGCACGACAGGTTTCCCGACTGGAAAGCGGGCAGTGAGCGCAACGCAAT
TAATGTGAGTTAGCTCACTCATTAGGCACCCCAGGCTTTACACTTTATGCTTCCGGCTCGTATGTTGTGT
GGAATTGTGAGCGGATAACAATTTCACACAGGAAACAGCTATGACCATGATTACGCCAAGCTTCCTCCAC
TCCTGCGGCCAGTGAAGCTGGAGTTCCCACTGGATGAAGACTTGGAGCTGAAAGCCGAGGAAGAGGATGA
GGATGAGGATGAGGACGTGTCTGACATCTGCATCGTCAAGGTGGAGTCGGCCCTGGAGGTGGCACACCGG
CTCAAACCCCCTGGAGGCCTGGGAGGGGGTCTGGGCATTGGAGGCTCCGTGGGTGGCCACCTTGGGGAGC
TGGCCCAGAGCAGCGTTCCCCCCAGCACTGTAGCCCCACCGCAGGGTGTGGTGAAGGCCTGCTATAGCCT
GTCGGAAGATGCAGAAGGGGAGGGCCTGCTGTTGATTCCCGGAGGCCGGGCCAGCGTGGGGGCCACCTCG
GGCCTGGTGGAAGCAGCAGCGGTGGCCATGGCTGCCCGGGGGGCGGGGGGCAGCCTGGGGGCGGGGGGCA
GCCGGGGACCCCTGCCTGGGGGCTTCTCAGGTGGAAACCCCTTAAAGAACATCAAGTGCACGAAGTGCCC
GGAAGTGTTCCAGGGCGTGGAGAAGCTGGTCTTCCACATGCGGGCGCAGCACTTCATCTTCATGTGCCCT
CGCTGTGGCAAGCAGTTCAACCACAGCAGCAACCTCAACCGCCACATGAACGTGCATCGTGGTGTCAAGT
CACACTCGTGCGGCATCTGCGGCAAGTGCTTCACACAGAAGTCCACCCTTCACGACCACCTCAACCTGCA
CTCGGGAGCGCGGCCCTACCGCTGCTCCTACTGCGACGTGCGCTTCGCCCACAAGCCTGCCATTAGGCGG
CACCTCAAGGAGCAACACGGCAAGACCACGGCCGAGAACGTGCTGGAGGCCAGTGTGGCCGAGATTAACG
TCCTCATCCGCGGGATTCCAACTACTGCAAGCGAGAATCTTTATTTTCAGGGCGCCGCCAAATTCAAAGA
AACCGCTGCTGCTAAATTCGAACGCCAGCACATGGACAGCGGAGGTGGAGGTTCGAGCGGTCCCTCGGGT
TCGTCGAGCCTGGAAGTTCTGTTCCAGGGGCCCCTGTCGTCGAGCGGTCCCTCGGGTTCGATGGTGAGCA
AAGGCGAGGAGCTGTTCACCGGGGTGGTGCCCATCCTGGTCGAGCTGGACGGCGACGTAAACGGCCACAA
GTTCAGCGTGTCCGGCGAGGGCGAGGGCGATGCCACCTACGGCAAGCTGACCCTGAAGTTCATCTGCACC
ACCGGCAAGCTGCCCGTGCCCTGGCCCACCCTCGTGACCACCCTGACCTACGGCGTGCAGTGCTTCAGCC
GCTACCCCGACCACATGAAGCAGCACGACTTCTTCAAGTCCGCCATGCCCGAAGGCTACGTCCAGGAGCG
CACCATCTTCTTCAAGGACGACGGCAACTACAAGACCCGCGCCGAGGTGAAGTTCGAGGGCGACACCCTG
GTGAACCGCATCGAGCTGAAGGGCATCGACTTCAAGGAGGACGGCAACATCCTGGGGCACAAGCTGGAGT
ACAACTACAACAGCCACAACGTCTATATCATGGCCGACAAGCAGAAGAACGGCATCAAGGTGAACTTCAA
GATCCGCCACAACATCGAGGACGGCAGCGTGCAGCTCGCCGACCACTACCAGCAGAACACCCCCATCGGC
GACGGCCCCGTGCTGCTGCCCGACAACCACTACCTGAGCACCCAGTCCGCCCTGAGCAAAGACCCCAACG
AGAAGCGCGATCACATGGTCCTTAAGGAGTTCGTGACCGCCGCCGGGATCACTCTCGGCATGGACGAGCT
GTACAAGTAATGATCTAGAGTCGAGTTAATTAAGAATTCCGCCCCCCCCCCTCTCCCTCCCCCCCCCTAA
CGTTACTGGCCGAAGCCGCTTGGAATAAGGCCGGTGTGCGTTTGTCTATATGTTATTTTCCACCATATTG
CCGTCTTTTGGCAATGTGAGGGCCCGGAAACCTGGCCCTGTCTTCTTGACGAGCATTCCTAGGGGTCTTT
CCCCTCTCGCCAAAGGAATGCAGGGTCTGTTGAATGTCGTGAAGGAAGCAGTTCCTCTGGAAGCTTCTTG
AAGACAAACAACGTCTGTAGCGACCCTTTGCAGGCAGCGGAACCCCCCACCTGGCGACAGGTGCCTCTGC
GGCCAAAAGCCACGTGTATAAGATACACCTGCAAAGGCGGCACAACCCCAGTGCCACGTTGTGAGTTGGA
TAGTTGTGGAAAGAGTCAAATGGCTCTCCTCAAGCGTATTCAACAAGGGGCTGAAGGATGCCCAGAAGGT
ACCCCATTGTATGGGATCTGATCTGGGGCCTCGGTGCACATGCTTTACATGTGTTTAGTCGAGGTTAAAA
AAACGTCTAGGCCCCCCGAACCACGGGGACGTGGTTTTCCTTTGAAAAACACGATGATAATATGGCCACA
ACCTGTTACATTGCACAAGATAAAAATATATCATCACGAACAGTAAAACTGTCTGCTTACATAAACAGTA
ATACAAGGGGTGTTATGGGATCGGCCATTGAACAAGATGGATTGCACGCAGGTTCTCCGGCCGCTTGGGT
GGAGAGGCTATTCGGCTATGACTGGGCACAACAGACAATCGGCTGCTCTGATGCCGCCGTGTTCCGGCTG
TCAGCGCAGGGGCGCCCGGTTCTTTTTGTCAAGACCGACCTGTCCGGTGCCCTGAATGAACTGCAGGACG
AGGCAGCGCGGCTATCGTGGCTGGCCACGACGGGCGTTCCTTGCGCAGCTGTGCTCGACGTTGTCACTGA
AGCGGGAAGGGACTGGCTGCTATTGGGCGAAGTGCCGGGGCAGGATCTCCTGTCATCTCACCTTGCTCCT
GCCGAGAAAGTATCCATCATGGCTGATGCAATGCGGCGGCTGCATACGCTTGATCCGGCTACCTGCCCAT
TCGACCACCAAGCGAAACATCGCATCGAGCGAGCACGTACTCGGATGGAAGCCGGTCTTGTCGATCAGGA
TGATCTGGACGAAGAGCATCAGGGGCTCGCGCCAGCCGAACTGTTCGCCAGGCTCAAGGCGCGCATGCCC
GACGGCGAGGATCTCGTCGTGACCCATGGCGATGCCTGCTTGCCGAATATCATGGTGGAAAATGGCCGCT
TTTCTGGATTCATCGACTGTGGCCGGCTGGGTGTGGCGGACCGCTATCAGGACATAGCGTTGGCTACCCG
TGATATTGCTGAAGAGCTTGGCGGCGAATGGGCTGACCGCTTCCTCGTGCTTTACGGTATCGCCGCTCCC
GATTCGCAGCGCATCGCCTTCTATCGCCTTCTTGACGAGTTCTTCTGACCGCGCAGGCGTGGAGGCCAGG
AGGCTGGGGCCCCTGGGCTGCGTGGAAAAAGGGCTCTTTGGCCCAGGAGAATTGGGGGGTGGGGGGTCTG
GGGCAGAAAGGTAAGAGTGGGAGGCTGAGCAGATGCACACATCCTGAGAGAGGGAAGATGATTCCTTGGA
GAGACTTGCTCTTGAGAGTGCAAGAATCTGGAGCTGGGAAAAGGGTTCTTGGAGGCCAGGGGAATACGGG
GTCCCAGAGAAAGATTTCCTTCTCTTAGAAGTGCATGTATATGTGGAGGGAGGGAAAAGGGTCCTATAGA
ATGAGGGAAGACAAAAATGTTTTATTCCTGGCTAAGGCTGCCCAGGGGAAGGTTCTGACATTTCTCGAGA
TAAGAAGGGTTGGGGGGTGGGTGGGAACAGGGAGGGAATTTGGCAGGAGGACATGCTCCTGCTTAGAATA
GACCTGGAGTGAGGGAGTGGTAAGGGGAAAAGATTACTGAGTCCCAGAAAAGGAAGTGGGAGACAGTTCT
TGCATGCTGGGGAAATGAGACTGCGAGTATGAGGCTTGCTGAAATTTGAGGGAGAACAAAGTAAGACGCC
AGGTAAGAGAACGTGGGGTGCGCATCCTGGGTAGATATTGGGAAGTGGGGGTACAATAGCAAGAAACAAT
GGATAGTCATGGGGGTGGGGGGGATAGGGCACTTAGAAAAGAAAGAACACAAGAAGGGCTGTTGGGAGGG
AGGGAGAGGAGTAGAGACATACAGTA
Features (pLannotate 1.2.2; 16 found; start..end, strand, type, name):
     15..172     +  CDS            lacZα (fragment): LacZα fragment of β-galactosidase; lacZ fragment
    178..277     -  misc_feature   bom (fragment): basis of mobility region from pBR322
    379..414     -  CDS            rop (fragment): Rop protein, which maintains plasmids at low copy number; rop
    509..613     +  promoter       AmpR promoter: bla
    614..1474    +  CDS            AmpR: β-lactamase; bla; confers resistance to ampicillin, carbenicillin, and related antibiotics
   1645..2233    +  rep_origin     ori: high-copy-number ColE1/pMB1/pBR322/pUC origin of replication
   2416..2508    +  CDS            lacI (fragment): lac repressor; lacI; The lac repressor binds to the lac operator to inhibit transcription in E. coli. This inhibition can be relieved by adding lactose or isopropyl-β-D-thiogalactopyranoside (IPTG).
   2521..2542    +  protein_bind   CAP binding site: CAP binding activates transcription in the presence of cAMP. E. coli catabolite activator protein
   2557..2587    +  promoter       lac promoter: promoter for the E. coli lac operon
   2595..2611    +  protein_bind   lac operator: The lac repressor binds to the lac operator to inhibit transcription in E. coli. This inhibition can be relieved by adding lactose or isopropyl-β-D-thiogalactopyranoside (IPTG). lac repressor encoded by lacI
   2663..3511    +  CDS            ZBTB12 (fragment): ZBT12_HUMAN - Also known as C6orf46, G10, NG35. Experimental evidence at protein level: Swiss-Prot protein existence level 1. May be involved in transcriptional regulation. From Homo sapiens (Human).
   3532..3552    +  CDS            capTEV™ (fragment): composite tag for in vivo biotinylation, TEV protease cleavage, and 6xHis tagging
   3566..3610    +  CDS            S-Tag: affinity and epitope tag derived from pancreatic ribonuclease A
   3701..4420    +  CDS            EGFP: the original enhanced GFP (Yang et al., 1996) mammalian codon-optimized
   4458..5043    +  misc_feature   IRES2: internal ribosome entry site (IRES) of the encephalomyocarditis virus (EMCV)
   5125..5928    +  CDS            NeoR/KanR: aminoglycoside phosphotransferase from Tn5; aph(3')-II (or nptII); confers resistance to neomycin, kanamycin, and G418 (Geneticin®)
