[The description below was written by a language model from this plasmid's Addgene catalogue record and pLannotate feature annotations shown in this document.]
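Description:
pZBTB12-donor is a homology-directed repair template built in the pUC19 backbone for CRISPR-mediated knock-in of a GFP tag at the endogenous human ZBTB12 locus. It is a high-copy bacterial plasmid carrying the ColE1/pUC origin and the β-lactamase gene for ampicillin selection. Remnants of the pUC19 lac region (lac promoter, operator, CAP site and a lacZα fragment) surround the insertion site. These are leftovers of the cloning vector and are not part of the payload. The insert was assembled by Gibson cloning.

The payload consists of ZBTB12 homology arms flanking an EGFP-IRES-Neo cassette. The feature table shows the upstream arm as a fragment of the ZBTB12 coding sequence. It is followed in the same orientation by a short linker region with a fragment annotated as a TEV-cleavage/His composite tag and an S-Tag, and then by EGFP. This layout suggests a C-terminal fusion to the transcription factor, with no promoter for the cassette annotated. An EMCV IRES then drives translation of the Tn5 neomycin phosphotransferase from the same transcript, so correctly integrated cells that express the locus can be enriched with G418. The sequence after NeoR is unannotated and presumably contains the downstream homology arm.

The record notes two polymorphisms (rs9267664 and rs9267663) in the arms, which were likely amplified from lymphoblastoid cell line DNA. The donor is meant to be used together with the companion guide RNA plasmid pZBTB12.1.0-gDNA. The resulting GFP-tagged endogenous ZBTB12 can be detected or captured through the tag, although the record does not name specific downstream assays.
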