Addgene plasmid #113802: pZBTB12-donor
Purpose: CRISPR donor plasmid to tag human transcription factor ZBTB12 with GFP
Depositing lab: Kevin White.
Backbone
  Vector backbone: pUC19
  Vector type: CRISPR
Growth in bacteria
  Bacterial resistance: Ampicillin, 100 μg/mL
  Growth temperature: 37°C
  Growth strain: DH5alpha
  Copy number: High Copy
Gene/Insert
  Gene/Insert name: ZBTB12 homology arms flanking EGFP-IRES-Neo cassette
  Species: H. sapiens (human)
  Mutation: rs9267664, rs9267663
  Entrez Gene: ZBTB12 (a.k.a. G10, Bat9, NG35, D6S59E, C6orf46)
  Cloning method: Gibson Cloning
  Sequencing primers: 5′ M13pUC-fwd; 3′ M13pUC-rev
Terms and licenses: Academic/Nonprofit Terms; Industry Terms: Not Available to Industry
Depositor comments: Cloning source: Likely LCL. Use with plasmid pZBTB12.1.0-gDNA
How to cite: pZBTB12-donor was a gift from Kevin White (Addgene plasmid # 113802 ; http://n2t.net/addgene:113802 ; RRID:Addgene_113802)
